Addgene plasmid #84568: pET30a-SRAP-delCys2
Purpose: Encodes murine SRAP domain (250aa) of Hmces/Srap1 with deletion of catalytic Cys2
Depositing lab: Douglas Feldman. Depositing organization: University of Southern California. Publication: Erasure of Tet-Oxidized 5-Methylcytosine by a SRAP Nuclease. Kweon SM, Zhu B, Chen Y, Aravind L, Xu SY, Feldman DE. Cell Rep. 2017 Oct 10;21(2):482-494. doi: 10.1016/j.celrep.2017.09.055. PubMed 29020633.
Backbone
  Vector backbone: pET30a
  Backbone manufacturer: Millipore
  Backbone size w/o insert (bp): 5400
  Total vector size (bp): 6150
  Modifications to backbone: none
  Vector type: Bacterial Expression
Growth in bacteria
  Bacterial resistance: Kanamycin, 50 μg/mL
  Growth temperature: 37°C
  Growth strain: DH5alpha
  Copy number: High Copy
Gene/Insert
  Gene/Insert name: Srap1 (alt name: Hmces)
  Species: M. musculus (mouse)
  Insert size (bp): 750
  Mutation: deletion of Cys2
  Entrez Gene: Hmces (a.k.a. 8430410A17Rik, C85376)
  Promoter: T7
  Tag / fusion protein: 6xHis (N terminal on backbone); S-Tag (N terminal on backbone); 6xHis (C terminal on backbone)
  Cloning method: Restriction Enzyme; 5′ cloning site BglII (not destroyed); 3′ cloning site XhoI (not destroyed)
  Sequencing primers: 5′ T7; 3′ T7 terminator
Terms and licenses: Academic/Nonprofit Terms; Industry Terms: Not Available to Industry
How to cite: pET30a-SRAP-delCys2 was a gift from Douglas Feldman (Addgene plasmid # 84568 ; http://n2t.net/addgene:84568 ; RRID:Addgene_84568)
