[The description below was written by a language model from this plasmid's Addgene catalogue record and pLannotate feature annotations shown in this document.]
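Description:
pET30a-SRAP-delCys2 is a bacterial expression plasmid built on the unmodified pET30a backbone for producing a mutant form of the mouse SRAP domain in E. coli. It replicates from a ColE1/pBR322-type origin accompanied by the rop gene and bom region, is selected with kanamycin through an aminoglycoside phosphotransferase (KanR) cassette, and also carries an f1 phage origin. The catalogue lists it as high copy, although the annotated rop gene normally moderates copy number. Short tetracycline-resistance and AmpR promoter fragments in the annotation are backbone remnants rather than functional markers.

The insert, cloned between BglII and XhoI, encodes the roughly 250-residue SRAP domain of murine Hmces (also called Srap1) with the catalytic Cys2 residue deleted. Expression is driven by a T7 promoter paired with a lac operator and the T7 gene 10 ribosome binding site, and ends at the T7 terminator. The plasmid-borne lacI gene supplies repressor, so transcription is held off until IPTG induction in a host that provides T7 RNA polymerase. According to the catalogue, the backbone contributes an N-terminal 6xHis tag and S-Tag plus a C-terminal 6xHis tag. The feature table annotates only the S-Tag upstream of the Hmces fragment and does not call the His tags. The assembled sequence is 6,090 nt, slightly shorter than the listed total of about 6,150 bp.

The construct is suited to expressing and affinity-purifying the recombinant domain. Because the catalytic cysteine is removed, it likely serves as a catalytically deficient comparison for the wild-type domain in biochemical studies of SRAP nuclease activity on Tet-oxidized 5-methylcytosine, the subject of the associated publication.
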