Features (pLannotate 1.2.2; 18 found; start..end, strand, type, name):
     26..73      -  terminator     T7 terminator: transcription terminator for bacteriophage T7 RNA polymerase
    113..907     -  CDS            Hmces (fragment): HMCES_MOUSE - Also known as Srap1 From Mus musculus (Mouse).
    917..961     -  CDS            S-Tag: affinity and epitope tag derived from pancreatic ribonuclease A
   1023..1045    -  RBS            RBS: efficient ribosome binding site from bacteriophage T7 gene 10 (Olins and Rangwala, 1989)
   1060..1084    -  protein_bind   lac operator: The lac repressor binds to the lac operator to inhibit transcription in E. coli. This inhibition can be relieved by adding lactose or isopropyl-β-D-thiogalactopyranoside (IPTG). lac repressor encoded by lacI
   1085..1103    -  promoter       T7 promoter: promoter for bacteriophage T7 RNA polymerase
   1129..1408    +  CDS            TcR (fragment): tetracycline efflux protein; tet; confers resistance to tetracycline
   1416..1493    +  promoter       lacI promoter: lacI
   1494..2576    +  CDS            lacI: lac repressor; lacI; The lac repressor binds to the lac operator to inhibit transcription in E. coli. This inhibition can be relieved by adding lactose or isopropyl-β-D-thiogalactopyranoside (IPTG).
   2589..2610    +  protein_bind   CAP binding site: CAP binding activates transcription in the presence of cAMP. E. coli catabolite activator protein
   2625..2916    +  CDS            TcR (fragment): tetracycline efflux protein; tet; confers resistance to tetracycline
   2988..3368    -  CDS            YPB1_ECOLX: Protein predicted: Swiss-Prot protein existence level 4. From Escherichia coli.
   3385..3576    +  CDS            rop: Rop protein, which maintains plasmids at low copy number; rop
   3678..3820    +  misc_feature   bom: basis of mobility region from pBR322
   4006..4594    -  rep_origin     ori: high-copy-number ColE1/pMB1/pBR322/pUC origin of replication
   4716..5531    +  CDS            KanR: aminoglycoside phosphotransferase; aph(3')-Ia; confers resistance to kanamycin in bacteria or G418 (Geneticin®) in eukaryotes
   5540..5597    -  promoter       AmpR promoter (fragment): bla
   5624..6079    -  rep_origin     f1 ori (sequence partly withheld): f1 bacteriophage origin of replication; arrow indicates direction of (+) strand synthesis
>Addgene plasmid #84568 | pET30a-SRAP-delCys2 | addgene full sequence | sequence record 165731 | Addgene assembled full plasmid sequence
ATCCGGATATAGTTCCTCCTTTCAGCAAAAAACCCCTCAAGACCCGTTTAGAGGCCCCAAGGGGTTATGC
TAGTTATTGCTCAGCGGTGGCAGCAGCCAACTCAGCTTCCTTTCGGGCTTTGTTAGCAGCCGGATCTCAG
TGGTGGTGGTGGTGGTGCTCGAGTGGATGGAAGGTGATATTGTCTATGGGGTGGATTAGCTTCAGAGCTT
CCTGAGTGGCGACCTCACCAAAGTCGAGCCATTTGGAGACTGCTTCTTCTCCATCTAGTATGGCAGGCAT
CCTGCTGTGGATGTCACTCAAACCTCTGCAGGAATCCACAGTGATGATGCTGTAGGAATACAGGCACTCT
CCCCCTGGCGCTTCCCAGCAGTCAAAGATCCCTGCCATTGTCAGCAGCCTCCAGTTGTCCCAGACCTTTT
CCTTGTTGTCAGAGCTGTCTGAAGCATCGTTCCCACCTGACTTCTCTGTCTTGATTTGAGGAAAATAGAT
GAAGTATGGTTGCCTCTGGTTTGTTCCCTGACACCGCTGCCACTCGTAGAATCCATCTGCTAAAACAACA
CACCGCCGTCCTTTCCCCAGAGGAACCTTGAATGACTGCTTCTCCATTATGGTATCACTGCGACAGTTGG
TAGTGTTGAACTGCAGCTTAGAAGGATCACTTTCTTTGAACCAAGATGGGACTAAGCCCCATCGCATGGG
AATAATTATCCGATCTGATGAGTCTGCATCCTTCTCAAAGTGCAGTCTGGAGAGCAGCACGGGGCTGCTG
GACTGCGGGCTCTTGTTGTAGGAGGGGCAGTACTTGTCGGGGTCCCTCCACTGCGGGAGCCGCCGCCGGC
CCTGCCGATCCTGATAGGCGCAGGCCCTGGTGAGAACCTCTCTGGGCAAGTGACAGGACGTTCGCCCCAG
ATCTGGGCTGTCCATGTGCTGGCGTTCGAATTTAGCAGCAGCGGTTTCTTTCATACCAGAACCGCGTGGC
ACCAGACCAGAAGAATGATGATGATGATGGTGCATATGTATATCTCCTTCTTAAAGTTAAACAAAATTAT
TTCTAGAGGGGAATTGTTATCCGCTCACAATTCCCCTATAGTGAGTCGTATTAATTTCGCGGGATCGAGA
TCGATCTCGATCCTCTACGCCGGACGCATCGTGGCCGGCATCACCGGCGCCACAGGTGCGGTTGCTGGCG
CCTATATCGCCGACATCACCGATGGGGAAGATCGGGCTCGCCACTTCGGGCTCATGAGCGCTTGTTTCGG
CGTGGGTATGGTGGCAGGCCCCGTGGCCGGGGGACTGTTGGGCGCCATCTCCTTGCATGCACCATTCCTT
GCGGCGGCGGTGCTCAACGGCCTCAACCTACTACTGGGCTGCTTCCTAATGCAGGAGTCGCATAAGGGAG
AGCGTCGAGATCCCGGACACCATCGAATGGCGCAAAACCTTTCGCGGTATGGCATGATAGCGCCCGGAAG
AGAGTCAATTCAGGGTGGTGAATGTGAAACCAGTAACGTTATACGATGTCGCAGAGTATGCCGGTGTCTC
TTATCAGACCGTTTCCCGCGTGGTGAACCAGGCCAGCCACGTTTCTGCGAAAACGCGGGAAAAAGTGGAA
GCGGCGATGGCGGAGCTGAATTACATTCCCAACCGCGTGGCACAACAACTGGCGGGCAAACAGTCGTTGC
TGATTGGCGTTGCCACCTCCAGTCTGGCCCTGCACGCGCCGTCGCAAATTGTCGCGGCGATTAAATCTCG
CGCCGATCAACTGGGTGCCAGCGTGGTGGTGTCGATGGTAGAACGAAGCGGCGTCGAAGCCTGTAAAGCG
GCGGTGCACAATCTTCTCGCGCAACGCGTCAGTGGGCTGATCATTAACTATCCGCTGGATGACCAGGATG
CCATTGCTGTGGAAGCTGCCTGCACTAATGTTCCGGCGTTATTTCTTGATGTCTCTGACCAGACACCCAT
CAACAGTATTATTTTCTCCCATGAAGACGGTACGCGACTGGGCGTGGAGCATCTGGTCGCATTGGGTCAC
CAGCAAATCGCGCTGTTAGCGGGCCCATTAAGTTCTGTCTCGGCGCGTCTGCGTCTGGCTGGCTGGCATA
AATATCTCACTCGCAATCAAATTCAGCCGATAGCGGAACGGGAAGGCGACTGGAGTGCCATGTCCGGTTT
TCAACAAACCATGCAAATGCTGAATGAGGGCATCGTTCCCACTGCGATGCTGGTTGCCAACGATCAGATG
GCGCTGGGCGCAATGCGCGCCATTACCGAGTCCGGGCTGCGCGTTGGTGCGGACATCTCGGTAGTGGGAT
ACGACGATACCGAAGACAGCTCATGTTATATCCCGCCGTTAACCACCATCAAACAGGATTTTCGCCTGCT
GGGGCAAACCAGCGTGGACCGCTTGCTGCAACTCTCTCAGGGCCAGGCGGTGAAGGGCAATCAGCTGTTG
CCCGTCTCACTGGTGAAAAGAAAAACCACCCTGGCGCCCAATACGCAAACCGCCTCTCCCCGCGCGTTGG
CCGATTCATTAATGCAGCTGGCACGACAGGTTTCCCGACTGGAAAGCGGGCAGTGAGCGCAACGCAATTA
ATGTAAGTTAGCTCACTCATTAGGCACCGGGATCTCGACCGATGCCCTTGAGAGCCTTCAACCCAGTCAG
CTCCTTCCGGTGGGCGCGGGGCATGACTATCGTCGCCGCACTTATGACTGTCTTCTTTATCATGCAACTC
GTAGGACAGGTGCCGGCAGCGCTCTGGGTCATTTTCGGCGAGGACCGCTTTCGCTGGAGCGCGACGATGA
TCGGCCTGTCGCTTGCGGTATTCGGAATCTTGCACGCCCTCGCTCAAGCCTTCGTCACTGGTCCCGCCAC
CAAACGTTTCGGCGAGAAGCAGGCCATTATCGCCGGCATGGCGGCCCCACGGGTGCGCATGATCGTGCTC
CTGTCGTTGAGGACCCGGCTAGGCTGGCGGGGTTGCCTTACTGGTTAGCAGAATGAATCACCGATACGCG
AGCGAACGTGAAGCGACTGCTGCTGCAAAACGTCTGCGACCTGAGCAACAACATGAATGGTCTTCGGTTT
CCGTGTTTCGTAAAGTCTGGAAACGCGGAAGTCAGCGCCCTGCACCATTATGTTCCGGATCTGCATCGCA
GGATGCTGCTGGCTACCCTGTGGAACACCTACATCTGTATTAACGAAGCGCTGGCATTGACCCTGAGTGA
TTTTTCTCTGGTCCCGCCGCATCCATACCGCCAGTTGTTTACCCTCACAACGTTCCAGTAACCGGGCATG
TTCATCATCAGTAACCCGTATCGTGAGCATCCTCTCTCGTTTCATCGGTATCATTACCCCCATGAACAGA
AATCCCCCTTACACGGAGGCATCAGTGACCAAACAGGAAAAAACCGCCCTTAACATGGCCCGCTTTATCA
GAAGCCAGACATTAACGCTTCTGGAGAAACTCAACGAGCTGGACGCGGATGAACAGGCAGACATCTGTGA
ATCGCTTCACGACCACGCTGATGAGCTTTACCGCAGCTGCCTCGCGCGTTTCGGTGATGACGGTGAAAAC
CTCTGACACATGCAGCTCCCGGAGACGGTCACAGCTTGTCTGTAAGCGGATGCCGGGAGCAGACAAGCCC
GTCAGGGCGCGTCAGCGGGTGTTGGCGGGTGTCGGGGCGCAGCCATGACCCAGTCACGTAGCGATAGCGG
AGTGTATACTGGCTTAACTATGCGGCATCAGAGCAGATTGTACTGAGAGTGCACCATATATGCGGTGTGA
AATACCGCACAGATGCGTAAGGAGAAAATACCGCATCAGGCGCTCTTCCGCTTCCTCGCTCACTGACTCG
CTGCGCTCGGTCGTTCGGCTGCGGCGAGCGGTATCAGCTCACTCAAAGGCGGTAATACGGTTATCCACAG
AATCAGGGGATAACGCAGGAAAGAACATGTGAGCAAAAGGCCAGCAAAAGGCCAGGAACCGTAAAAAGGC
CGCGTTGCTGGCGTTTTTCCATAGGCTCCGCCCCCCTGACGAGCATCACAAAAATCGACGCTCAAGTCAG
AGGTGGCGAAACCCGACAGGACTATAAAGATACCAGGCGTTTCCCCCTGGAAGCTCCCTCGTGCGCTCTC
CTGTTCCGACCCTGCCGCTTACCGGATACCTGTCCGCCTTTCTCCCTTCGGGAAGCGTGGCGCTTTCTCA
TAGCTCACGCTGTAGGTATCTCAGTTCGGTGTAGGTCGTTCGCTCCAAGCTGGGCTGTGTGCACGAACCC
CCCGTTCAGCCCGACCGCTGCGCCTTATCCGGTAACTATCGTCTTGAGTCCAACCCGGTAAGACACGACT
TATCGCCACTGGCAGCAGCCACTGGTAACAGGATTAGCAGAGCGAGGTATGTAGGCGGTGCTACAGAGTT
CTTGAAGTGGTGGCCTAACTACGGCTACACTAGAAGGACAGTATTTGGTATCTGCGCTCTGCTGAAGCCA
GTTACCTTCGGAAAAAGAGTTGGTAGCTCTTGATCCGGCAAACAAACCACCGCTGGTAGCGGTGGTTTTT
TTGTTTGCAAGCAGCAGATTACGCGCAGAAAAAAAGGATCTCAAGAAGATCCTTTGATCTTTTCTACGGG
GTCTGACGCTCAGTGGAACGAAAACTCACGTTAAGGGATTTTGGTCATGAACAATAAAACTGTCTGCTTA
CATAAACAGTAATACAAGGGGTGTTATGAGCCATATTCAACGGGAAACGTCTTGCTCTAGGCCGCGATTA
AATTCCAACATGGATGCTGATTTATATGGGTATAAATGGGCTCGCGATAATGTCGGGCAATCAGGTGCGA
CAATCTATCGATTGTATGGGAAGCCCGATGCGCCAGAGTTGTTTCTGAAACATGGCAAAGGTAGCGTTGC
CAATGATGTTACAGATGAGATGGTCAGACTAAACTGGCTGACGGAATTTATGCCTCTTCCGACCATCAAG
CATTTTATCCGTACTCCTGATGATGCATGGTTACTCACCACTGCGATCCCCGGGAAAACAGCATTCCAGG
TATTAGAAGAATATCCTGATTCAGGTGAAAATATTGTTGATGCGCTGGCAGTGTTCCTGCGCCGGTTGCA
TTCGATTCCTGTTTGTAATTGTCCTTTTAACAGCGATCGCGTATTTCGTCTCGCTCAGGCGCAATCACGA
ATGAATAACGGTTTGGTTGATGCGAGTGATTTTGATGACGAGCGTAATGGCTGGCCTGTTGAACAAGTCT
GGAAAGAAATGCATAAACTTTTGCCATTCTCACCGGATTCAGTCGTCACTCATGGTGATTTCTCACTTGA
TAACCTTATTTTTGACGAGGGGAAATTAATAGGTTGTATTGATGTTGGACGAGTCGGAATCGCAGACCGA
TACCAGGATCTTGCCATCCTATGGAACTGCCTCGGTGAGTTTTCTCCTTCATTACAGAAACGGCTTTTTC
AAAAATATGGTATTGATAATCCTGATATGAATAAATTGCAGTTTCATTTGATGCTCGATGAGTTTTTCTA
AGAATTAATTCATGAGCGGATACATATTTGAATGTATTTAGAAAAATAAACAAATAGGGGTTCCGCGCAC
ATTTCCCCGAAAAGTGCCACCTGAAATTGTAAACGTTAATATTTTGTTAAAATTCGCGTTAAATTTTTGT
TAAATCAGCTCATTTTTTAACCAATAGGCCGAAATCGGCAAAATCCCTTATAAATCAAAAGAATAGACCG
AGATAGGGT
[37 nt withheld, positions 5750-5786]
AAAGAACGTGGACTCCAACGTCAAAGG
[49 nt withheld, positions 5814-5862]
T
[91 nt withheld, positions 5864-5954]
G
[124 nt withheld, positions 5956-6079]
CCCATTCGCCA
