>Addgene plasmid #84568 | pET30a-SRAP-delCys2 | depositor partial sequence | sequence record 161811 | T7 primer
TTTTGTTTAACTTTAAGAAGGAGATATACATATGCACCATCATCATCATCATTCTTCTGGTCTGGTGCCA
CGCGGTTCTGGTATGAAAGAAACCGCTGCTGCTAAATTCGAACGCCAGCACATGGACAGCCCAGATCTGG
GGCGAACGTCCTGTCACTTGCCCAGAGAGGTTCTCACCAGGGCCTGCGCCTATCAGGATCGGCAGGGCCG
GCGGCGGCTCCCGCAGTGGAGGGACCCCGACAAGTACTGCCCCTCCTACAACAAGAGCCCGCAGTCCAGC
AGCCCCGTGCTGCTCTCCAGACTGCACTTTGAGAAGGATGCAGACTCATCAGATCGGATAATTATTCCCA
TGCGATGGGGCTTAGTCCCATCTTGGTTCAAAGAAAGTGATCCTTCTAAGCTGCAGTTCAACACTACCAA
CTGTCGCAGTGATACCATAATGGAGAAGCAGTCATTCAAGGTTCCTCTGGGGAAAGGACGGCGGTGTGTT
GTTTTAGCAGATGGATTCTACGAGTGGCAGCGGTGTCAGGGAACAAACCAGAGGCAACCATACTTCATCT
ATTTTCCTCAAATCAAGACAGAGAAGTCAGGTGGGAACGATGCTTCAGACAGCTCTGACAACAAGGAAAA
GGTCTGGGACAACTGGAGGCTGCTGACAATGGCAGGGATCTTTGACTGCTGGGAAGCGCCAGGGGGAGAG
TGCCTGTATTCCTACAGCATCATCACTGTGGATTCCTGCAGAGGTTTGAGTGACATCCACAGCAGGATGC
CTGCCATACTAGATGGAGAAGAAGCAGTCTCCAAATGGCTCGACTTTGGTGAGGTCGCCACTCAGGAAGC
TCTGAAGCTAATCCACCCCATAGACAATATCACCTTCCATCCACTCGAGCACCACCACCACCACCACTGA
NATCCGGCTGCTAACA
