>Addgene plasmid #84568 | pET30a-SRAP-delCys2 | addgene partial sequence | sequence record 165730 | F1ori-R 5'-AGGGAAGAAAGCGAAAGGAG-3'
GGGCGCGTCCCATTCGCCAATCCGGATATAGTTCCTCCTTTCAGCAAAAAACCCCTCAAGACCCGTTTAG
AGGCCCCAAGGGGTTATGCTAGTTATTGCTCAGCGGTGGCAGCAGCCAACTCAGCTTCCTTTCGGGCTTT
GTTAGCAGCCGGATCTCAGTGGTGGTGGTGGTGGTGCTCGAGTGGATGGAAGGTGATATTGTCTATGGGG
TGGATTAGCTTCAGAGCTTCCTGAGTGGCGACCTCACCAAAGTCGAGCCATTTGGAGACTGCTTCTTCTC
CATCTAGTATGGCAGGCATCCTGCTGTGGATGTCACTCAAACCTCTGCAGGAATCCACAGTGATGATGCT
GTAGGAATACAGGCACTCTCCCCCTGGCGCTTCCCAGCAGTCAAAGATCCCTGCCATTGTCAGCAGCCTC
CAGTTGTCCCAGACCTTTTCCTTGTTGTCAGAGCTGTCTGAAGCATCGTTCCCACCTGACTTCTCTGTCT
TGATTTGAGGAAAATAGATGAAGTATGGTTGCCTCTGGTTTGTTCCCTGACACCGCTGCCACTCGTAGAA
TCCATCTGCTAAAACAACACACCGCCGTCCTTTCCCCAGAGGAACCTTGAATGACTGCTTCTCCATTATG
GTATCACTGCGACAGTTGGTAGTGTTGAACTGCAGCTTAGAAGGATCACTTTCTTTGAACCAAGATGGGA
CTAAGCCCCATCGCATGGGAATAATTATCCGATCTGATGAGTCTGCATCCTTCTCAAAGTGCAGTCTGGA
GAGCAGCACGGGGCTGCTGGACTGCGGGCTCTTGTTGTAGGAGGGGCAGTACTTGTCGGGGTCCCTCCAC
TGCGGGAGCCGCCGCCGGCCCTGCCGATCCTGATAGGCGCAGGCCCTGGTGAGAACCTCTCTGGGCAAGT
GACAGGACGTTCGCCCCAGATCTGGGCTGTCCAT
