>Addgene plasmid #84568 | pET30a-SRAP-delCys2 | addgene partial sequence | sequence record 165732 | LacI-R 5'-GGCATACTCTGCGACATCGT-3'
TTCACCACCCTGAATTGACTCTCTTCCGGGCGCTATCATGCCATACCGCGAAAGGTTTTGCGCCATTCGA
TGGTGTCCGGGATCTCGACGCTCTCCCTTATGCGACTCCTGCATTAGGAAGCAGCCCAGTAGTAGGTTGA
GGCCGTTGAGCACCGCCGCCGCAAGGAATGGTGCATGCAAGGAGATGGCGCCCAACAGTCCCCCGGCCAC
GGGGCCTGCCACCATACCCACGCCGAAACAAGCGCTCATGAGCCCGAAGTGGCGAGCCCGATCTTCCCCA
TCGGTGATGTCGGCGATATAGGCGCCAGCAACCGCACCTGTGGCGCCGGTGATGCCGGCCACGATGCGTC
CGGCGTAGAGGATCGAGATCGATCTCGATCCCGCGAAATTAATACGACTCACTATAGGGGAATTGTGAGC
GGATAACAATTCCCCTCTAGAAATAATTTTGTTTAACTTTAAGAAGGAGATATACATATGCACCATCATC
ATCATCATTCTTCTGGNCTGGTGCCACGCGGTTCTGGTATGAAAGAAACCGCTGCTGCTAAATTCGAACG
CCAGCACATGGACAGCCCAGATCTGGGGCGAACGTCCTGTCACTTGCCCAGAGAGGTTCTCACCAGGGCC
TGCGCCTATCAGGATCGGCAGGGCCGGCGGCGGCTCCCGCAGTGGAGGGACCCCGACAAGTACTGCCCCT
CCTACAACAAGAGCCCGCAGTCCAGCAGCCCCGTGCTGCTCTCCAGACTGCACTTTGAGAAGGATGCAGA
CTCATCAGATCGGATAATTATTCCCATGCGATGGGGCTTAGTCCCATCTTGGTTCAAAGAAAGTGATCCT
TCTAAGCTGCAGTTCAACACTACCAACTGTCGCAGTGATACCATAATGGAGAAGCAGTCATTCAAGGTTC
CTCTGGGGAAAGGACGGCGGTGTGTTGTTTTAGCAGATGGATTCTACGAGTGGCAGCGGTGTCAGGGAAC
AAACCAGAGGCAACCATACT
